Addgene plasmid #204109: pBP-C_mTagBFP2
Purpose: Type 0 CDS part
Depositing lab: Mikhail Shapiro. Depositing organization: California Institute of Technology.
Backbone
  Vector backbone: pSB1C3
  Backbone manufacturer: iGEM
  Vector type: Bacterial Expression
Growth in bacteria
  Bacterial resistance: Chloramphenicol, 25 μg/mL
  Growth temperature: 37°C
  Growth strain: NEB Stable
  Copy number: High Copy
Gene/Insert
  Gene/Insert name: mTagBFP2 blue fluorescent protein
  Species: Synthetic
  Mutation: None
  Cloning method: Gibson Cloning
Terms and licenses: Academic/Nonprofit Terms; Industry Terms: Not Available to Industry
How to cite: pBP-C_mTagBFP2 was a gift from Mikhail Shapiro (Addgene plasmid # 204109 ; http://n2t.net/addgene:204109 ; RRID:Addgene_204109)
