[The description below was written by a language model from this plasmid's Addgene catalogue record and pLannotate feature annotations shown in this document.]
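Description:
pBP-C_mTagBFP2 is a small (about 2.8 kb) bacterial part-storage plasmid built on the iGEM pSB1C3 backbone, described in its record as a "Type 0 CDS part". It is best read as a modular building block that holds a coding sequence for later assembly into larger constructs, not as a finished expression vector. It replicates in E. coli from a high-copy ColE1/pUC-type origin. Selection is with chloramphenicol, through a chloramphenicol acetyltransferase (cat) gene driven by its native cat promoter and followed by the phage lambda t0 terminator.

The payload is the open reading frame for mTagBFP2, a monomeric, rapidly maturing, constitutively fluorescent blue protein derived from an Entacmaea quadricolor protein and noted for low acid sensitivity. The record lists the insert as synthetic and unmutated, introduced by Gibson cloning. In the annotated sequence the coding region sits between two transcription terminators typical of the pSB1C3 cloning site: a putative bacterial terminator upstream and the his operon terminator downstream. These insulate the part from read-through transcription originating in the backbone.

No promoter or ribosome-binding site was annotated upstream of mTagBFP2, which fits its role as a bare CDS part, although the catalogue classifies the vector type as bacterial expression. The record does not name the assembly standard, the flanking restriction or overhang sites, or the downstream hosts the part is meant for. As far as the record supports, the plasmid supplies a blue fluorescent reporter coding sequence to be combined with separately stored promoter, terminator and other parts in a hierarchical cloning toolkit.
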