Features (pLannotate 1.2.2; 7 found; start..end, strand, type, name):
    177..271     -  terminator     lambda t0 terminator: transcription terminator from phage lambda
    295..951     -  CDS            cat: CAT_ECOLX - Experimental evidence at protein level: Swiss-Prot protein existence level 1. This enzyme is an effector of chloramphenicol resistance in bacteria. From Escherichia coli. This protein is used as a marker in many commonly used cloning vectors, such as pACYC184.
    952..1049    -  promoter       cat promoter: promoter of the E. coli cat gene encoding chloramphenicol acetyltransferase
   1135..1178    -  terminator     bacterial terminator: putative bacterial transcription terminator
   1194..1904    +  CDS            mTagBFP2: mTagBFP2 is a basic (constitutively fluorescent) blue fluorescent protein published in 2011, derived from Entacmaea quadricolor. It is reported to be a very rapidly-maturing monomer with very low acid sensitivity.
   1924..1981    +  terminator     his operon terminator: This putative transcriptin terminator from the E. coli his operon has a 2-bp deletion introduced during synthesis. Its efficiency has not been determined.
   2176..2764    -  rep_origin     ori: high-copy-number ColE1/pMB1/pBR322/pUC origin of replication
>Addgene plasmid #204109 | pBP-C_mTagBFP2 | addgene full sequence | sequence record 418234 | Addgene NGS Result
CCTTTGATCTTTTCTACGGGGTCTGACGCTCAGTGGAACGAAAACTCACGTTAAGGGATTTTGGTCATGA
GATTATCAAAAAGGATCTTCACCTAGATCCTTTTAAATTAAAAATTAAGTTTTAAATCAATCTAAAGTAT
ATATGAGTAAACTTGGTCTGACAGCTCGAGGCTTGGATTCTCACCAATAAAAAACGCCCGGCGGCAACCG
AGCGTTCTGAACAAATCCAGATGGAGTTCTGAGGTCATTACTGGATCTATCAACAGGAGTCCAAGCGAGC
TCGATATCAAATTACGCCCCGCCCTGCCACTCATCGCAGTACTGTTGTAATTCATTAAGCATTCTGCCGA
CATGGAAGCCATCACAAACGGCATGATGAACCTGAATCGCCAGCGGCATCAGCACCTTGTCGCCTTGCGT
ATAATATTTGCCCATGGTGAAAACGGGGGCGAAGAAGTTGTCCATATTGGCCACGTTTAAATCAAAACTG
GTGAAACTCACCCAGGGATTGGCTGACACGAAAAACATATTCTCAATAAACCCTTTAGGGAAATAGGCCA
GGTTTTCACCGTAACACGCCACATCTTGCGAATATATGTGTAGAAACTGCCGGAAATCGTCGTGGTATTC
ACTCCAGAGCGATGAAAACGTTTCAGTTTGCTCATGGAAAACGGTGTAACAAGGGTGAACACTATCCCAT
ATCACCAGCTCACCGTCTTTCATTGCCATACGAAATTCCGGATGAGCATTCATCAGGCGGGCAAGAATGT
GAATAAAGGCCGGATAAAACTTGTGCTTATTTTTCTTTACGGTCTTTAAAAAGGCCGTAATATCCAGCTG
AACGGTCTGGTTATAGGTACATTGAGCAACTGACTGAAATGCCTCAAAATGTTCTTTACGATGCCATTGG
GATATATCAACGGTGGTATATCCAGTGATTTTTTTCTCCATTTTAGCTTCCTTAGCTCCTGAAAATCTCG
ATAACTCAAAAAATACGCCCGGTAGTGATCTTATTTCATTATGGTGAAAGTTGGAACCTCTTACGTGCCC
GATCAACTCGAGTGCCACCTGACGTCTAAGAAACCATTATTATCATGACATTAACCTATAAAAATAGGCG
TATCACGAGGCAGAATTTCAGATAAAAAAAATCCTTAGCTTTCGCTAAGGATGATTTCGACTTGGTCTCG
CATATGGTGTCTAAGGGCGAAGAGCTGATTAAGGAGAACATGCACATGAAGCTGTATATGGAGGGCACCG
TGGACAACCATCACTTCAAGTGCACATCCGAGGGCGAAGGCAAGCCCTACGAGGGCACCCAGACCATGAG
AATCAAGGTGGTCGAGGGCGGCCCTCTCCCCTTCGCCTTCGACATCCTGGCTACTAGCTTCCTCTACGGC
AGCAAGACCTTCATCAACCACACCCAGGGCATCCCCGACTTCTTCAAGCAGTCCTTCCCTGAGGGCTTCA
CATGGGAGAGAGTCACCACATACGAAGACGGGGGCGTGCTGACCGCTACCCAGGACACCAGCCTCCAGGA
CGGCTGCCTCATCTACAACGTCAAGATCAGAGGGGTGAACTTCACATCCAACGGCCCTGTGATGCAGAAG
AAAACACTCGGCTGGGAGGCCTTCACCGAGACTCTGTACCCCGCTGACGGCGGCCTGGAAGGCAGAAACG
ACATGGCCCTGAAGCTCGTGGGCGGGAGCCATCTGATCGCAAACGCCAAGACCACATATAGATCCAAGAA
ACCCGCTAAGAACCTCAAGATGCCTGGCGTCTACTATGTGGACTACAGACTGGAAAGAATCAAGGAGGCC
AACAACGAAACCTACGTCGAGCAGCACGAGGTGGCAGTGGCCAGATACTGCGACCTCCCTAGCAAACTGG
GGCACAAGCTTAATTAATCGATGAGACCAAGTCTCCGGCAAAAAAGGGCAAGGTGTCACCACCCTGCCCT
TTTTCTTTAAAACCGAAAAGATTACTTCGCGTTATGCAGGCTTCCTCGCTCACTGACTCGCTGCGCTCGG
TCGTTCGGCTGCGGCGAGCGGTATCAGCTCACTCAAAGGCGGTAATACGGTTATCCACAGAATCAGGGGA
TAACGCAGGAAAGAACATGTGAGCAAAAGGCCAGCAAAAGGCCAGGAACCGTAAAAAGGCCGCGTTGCTG
GCGTTTTTCCACAGGCTCCGCCCCCCTGACGAGCATCACAAAAATCGACGCTCAAGTCAGAGGTGGCGAA
ACCCGACAGGACTATAAAGATACCAGGCGTTTCCCCCTGGAAGCTCCCTCGTGCGCTCTCCTGTTCCGAC
CCTGCCGCTTACCGGATACCTGTCCGCCTTTCTCCCTTCGGGAAGCGTGGCGCTTTCTCATAGCTCACGC
TGTAGGTATCTCAGTTCGGTGTAGGTCGTTCGCTCCAAGCTGGGCTGTGTGCACGAACCCCCCGTTCAGC
CCGACCGCTGCGCCTTATCCGGTAACTATCGTCTTGAGTCCAACCCGGTAAGACACGACTTATCGCCACT
GGCAGCAGCCACTGGTAACAGGATTAGCAGAGCGAGGTATGTAGGCGGTGCTACAGAGTTCTTGAAGTGG
TGGCCTAACTACGGCTACACTAGAAGAACAGTATTTGGTATCTGCGCTCTGCTGAAGCCAGTTACCTTCG
GAAAAAGAGTTGGTAGCTCTTGATCCGGCAAACAAACCACCGCTACCAGCGGTGGTTTTTTTGTTTGCAA
GCAGCAGATTACGCGCAGAAAAAAAGGATCTCAAGAAGAT
